>Addgene plasmid #32403 | CD4d3+4-blac | depositor full sequence | sequence record 37066 | CD4d3+4-blac sequence 7635 bps
GCGGCCGCTCCGGCTAGCGATAAGCTTGACTCAGATCCCCATCCGCTCAAGCAGGCCACCATGTGCCGAG
GCTTCTCTTTCAGGCACTTGCTGCCGCTGCTGCTCCTGCAGCTGTCAAAACTCCTAGTTGTCACCCAAGG
GTCGACATCCATCACGGCCTATAAGAGTGAGGGGGAGTCAGCGGAGTTCTCCTTCCCACTCAACCTTGGA
GAGGAAAGCCTGCAGGGAGAGTTGAGATGGAAGGCAGAGAAGGCTCCTTCTTCCCAGTCCTGGATCACCT
TCTCCCTAAAGAACCAAAAGGTGTCTGTGCAGAAGTCTACTAGCAACCCCAAGTTCCAGCTGTCCGAAAC
GCTCCCACTCACCCTTCAGATACCCCAGGTCTCCCTTCAGTTTGCTGGTTCTGGCAACCTGACCCTGACT
CTGGACAGAGGGATACTGTATCAGGAAGTGAACCTGGTGGTGATGAAAGTGACTCAGCCCGACAGCAACA
CTTTGACCTGTGAGGTGATGGGACCCACCTCACCCAAGATGAGACTGATCTTGAAGCAGGAGAATCAGGA
GGCCAGGGTCTCCAGGCAGGAGAAAGTGATTCAAGTGCAGGCCCCTGAAGCAGGGGTGTGGCAATGTCTA
CTGAGTGAAGGTGAAGAGGTCAAGATGGACTCCAAGATCCAGGTTTTATCCAAAGGGTTGAATTCCGGCG
GCGGCTCCGGAGGCGGTACCGGTGGCGGCGACCTAGCCCCACAGATGCTTCGAGAACTCCAGGAGACTAA
TGCGGCGCTGCAAGACGTGAGAGAGCTCTTGCGACAGCAGGTCAAGGAGATCACCTTCCTGAAGAATACG
GTGATGGAATGTGACGCCTGCGGTCTAGACAGAAACCTGCCTCCACTAGCACCTCTGGGCCCACACCCAG
AAACGCTGGTGAAAGTAAAAGATGCTGAAGATCAGTTGGGTGCACGAGTGGGTTACATCGAACTGGATCT
CAACAGCGGTAAGATCCTTGAGAGTTTTCGCCCCGAAGAACGTTTTCCAATGATGAGCACTTTTAAAGTT
CTGCTATGTGGCGCGGTATTATCCCGTATTGACGCCGGGCAAGAGCAACTCGGTCGCCGCATACACTATT
CTCAGAATGACTTGGTTGAGTACTCACCAGTCACAGAAAAGCATCTTACGGATGGCATGACAGTAAGAGA
ATTATGCAGTGCTGCCATAACCATGAGTGATAACACTGCGGCCAACTTACTTCTGACAACGATCGGAGGA
CCGAAGGAGCTAACCGCTTTTTTGCACAACATGGGGGATCATGTAACTCGCCTTGATCGTTGGGAACCGG
AGCTGAATGAAGCCATACCAAACGACGAGCGTGACACCACGATGCCTGTAGCAATGGCAACAACGTTGCG
CAAACTATTAACTGGCGAACTACTTACTCTAGCTTCCCGGCAACAATTAATAGACTGGATGGAGGCGGAT
AAAGTTGCAGGACCACTTCTGCGCTCGGCCCTTCCGGCTGGCTGGTTTATTGCTGATAAATCTGGAGCCG
GTGAGCGTGGGTCTCGCGGTATCATTGCAGCACTGGGGCCAGATGGTAAGCCCTCCCGTATCGTAGTTAT
CTACACGACGGGGAGTCAGGCAACTATGGATGAACGAAATAGACAGATCGCTGAGATAGGTGCCTCACTG
ATTAAGCATTGGTAATTAATTAAGGATCCCCCGACCTCGACCTCTGGCTAATAAAGGAAATTTATTTTCA
TTGCAATAGTGTGTTGGAATTTTTTGTGTCTCTCACTCGGAAGGACATATGGGAGGGCAAATCATTTGGT
CGAGATCCCTCGGAGATCTCTAGCTAGAGGATCGATCCCCGCCCCGGACGAACTAAACCTGACTACGACA
TCTCTGCCCCTTCTTCGCGGGGCAGTGCATGTAATCCCTTCAGTTGGTTGGTACAACTTGCCAACTGGGC
CCTGTTCCACATGTGACACGGGGGGGGACCAAACACAAAGGGGTTCTCTGACTGTAGTTGACATCCTTAT
AAATGGATGTGCACATTTGCCAACACTGAGTGGCTTTCATCCTGGAGCAGACTTTGCAGTCTGTGGACTG
CAACACAACATTGCCTTTATGTGTAACTCTTGGCTGAAGCTCTTACACCAATGCTGGGGGACATGTACCT
CCCAGGGGCCCAGGAAGACTACGGGAGGCTACACCAACGTCAATCAGAGGGGCCTGTGTAGCTACCGATA
AGCGGACCCTCAAGAGGGCATTAGCAATAGTGTTTATAAGGCCCCCTTGTTAACCCTAAACGGGTAGCAT
ATGCTTCCCGGGTAGTAGTATATACTATCCAGACTAACCCTAATTCAATAGCATATGTTACCCAACGGGA
AGCATATGCTATCGAATTAGGGTTAGTAAAAGGGTCCTAAGGAACAGCGATATCTCCCACCCCATGAGCT
GTCACGGTTTTATTTACATGGGGTCAGGATTCCACGAGGGTAGTGAACCATTTTAGTCACAAGGGCAGTG
GCTGAAGATCAAGGAGCGGGCAGTGAACTCTCCTGAATCTTCGCCTGCTTCTTCATTCTCCTTCGTTTAG
CTAATAGAATAACTGCTGAGTTGTGAACAGTAAGGTGTATGTGAGGTGCTCGAAAACAAGGTTTCAGGTG
ACGCCCCCAGAATAAAATTTGGACGGGGGGTTCAGTGGTGGCATTGTGCTATGACACCAATATAACCCTC
ACAAACCCCTTGGGCAATAAATACTAGTGTAGGAATGAAACATTCTGAATATCTTTAACAATAGAAATCC
ATGGGGTGGGGACAAGCCGTAAAGACTGGATGTCCATCTCACACGAATTTATGGCTATGGGCAACACATA
ATCCTAGTGCAATATGATACTGGGGTTATTAAGATGTGTCCCAGGCAGGGACCAAGACAGGTGAACCATG
TTGTTACACTCTATTTGTAACAAGGGGAAAGAGAGTGGACGCCGACAGCAGCGGACTCCACTGGTTGTCT
CTAACACCCCCGAAAATTAAACGGGGCTCCACGCCAATGGGGCCCATAAACAAAGACAAGTGGCCACTCT
TTTTTTTGAAATTGTGGAGTGGGGGCACGCGTCAGCCCCCACACGCCGCCCTGCGGTTTTGGACTGTAAA
ATAAGGGTGTAATAACTTGGCTGATTGTAACCCCGCTAACCACTGCGGTCAAACCACTTGCCCACAAAAC
CACTAATGGCACCCCGGGGAATACCTGCATAAGTAGGTGGGCGGGCCAAGATAGGGGCGCGATTGCTGCG
ATCTGGAGGACAAATTACACACACTTGCGCCTGAGCGCCAAGCACAGGGTTGTTGGTCCTCATATTCACG
AGGTCGCTGAGAGCACGGTGGGCTAATGTTGCCATGGGTAGCATATACTACCCAAATATCTGGATAGCAT
ATGCTATCCTAATCTATATCTGGGTAGCATAGGCTATCCTAATCTATATCTGGGTAGCATATGCTATCCT
AATCTATATCTGGGTAGTATATGCTATCCTAATTTATATCTGGGTAGCATAGGCTATCCTAATCTATATC
TGGGTAGCATATGCTATCCTAATCTATATCTGGGTAGTATATGCTATCCTAATCTGTATCCGGGTAGCAT
ATGCTATCCTAATAGAGATTAGGGTAGTATATGCTATCCTAATTTATATCTGGGTAGCATATACTACCCA
AATATCTGGATAGCATATGCTATCCTAATCTATATCTGGGTAGCATATGCTATCCTAATCTATATCTGGG
TAGCATAGGCTATCCTAATCTATATCTGGGTAGCATATGCTATCCTAATCTATATCTGGGTAGTATATGC
TATCCTAATTTATATCTGGGTAGCATAGGCTATCCTAATCTATATCTGGGTAGCATATGCTATCCTAATC
TATATCTGGGTAGTATATGCTATCCTAATCTGTATCCGGGTAGCATATGCTATCCTCATGATAAGCTGTC
AAACATGAGAATTTTCTTGAAGACGAAAGGGCCTCGTGATACGCCTATTTTTATAGGTTAATGTCATGAT
AATAATGGTTTCTTAGACGTCAGGTGGCACTTTTCGGGGAAATGTGCGCGGAACCCCTATTTGTTTATTT
TTCTAAATACATTCAAATATGTATCCGCTCATGAGACAATAACCCTGATAAATGCTTCAATAATATTGAA
AAAGGAAGAGTATGAGTATTCAACATTTCCGTGTCGCCCTTATTCCCTTTTTTGCGGCATTTTGCCTTCC
TGTTTTTGCTCACCCAGAAACGCTGGTGAAAGTAAAAGATGCTGAAGATCAGTTGGGTGCACGAGTGGGT
TACATCGAACTGGATCTCAACAGCGGTAAGATCCTTGAGAGTTTTCGCCCCGAAGAACGTTTTCCAATGA
TGAGCACTTTTAAAGTTCTGCTATGTGGCGCGGTATTATCCCGTGTTGACGCCGGGCAAGAGCAACTCGG
TCGCCGCATACACTATTCTCAGAATGACTTGGTTGAGTACTCACCAGTCACAGAAAAGCATCTTACGGAT
GGCATGACAGTAAGAGAATTATGCAGTGCTGCCATAACCATGAGTGATAACACTGCGGCCAACTTACTTC
TGACAACGATCGGAGGACCGAAGGAGCTAACCGCTTTTTTGCACAACATGGGGGATCATGTAACTCGCCT
TGATCGTTGGGAACCGGAGCTGAATGAAGCCATACCAAACGACGAGCGTGACACCACGATGCCTGCAGCA
ATGGCAACAACGTTGCGCAAACTATTAACTGGCGAACTACTTACTCTAGCTTCCCGGCAACAATTAATAG
ACTGGATGGAGGCGGATAAAGTTGCAGGACCACTTCTGCGCTCGGCCCTTCCGGCTGGCTGGTTTATTGC
TGATAAATCTGGAGCCGGTGAGCGTGGGTCTCGCGGTATCATTGCAGCACTGGGGCCAGATGGTAAGCCC
TCCCGTATCGTAGTTATCTACACGACGGGGAGTCAGGCAACTATGGATGAACGAAATAGACAGATCGCTG
AGATAGGTGCCTCACTGATTAAGCATTGGTAACTGTCAGACCAAGTTTACTCATATATACTTTAGATTGA
TTTAAAACTTCATTTTTAATTTAAAAGGATCTAGGTGAAGATCCTTTTTGATAATCTCATGACCAAAATC
CCTTAACGTGAGTTTTCGTTCCACTGAGCGTCAGACCCCGTAGAAAAGATCAAAGGATCTTCTTGAGATC
CTTTTTTTCTGCGCGTAATCTGCTGCTTGCAAACAAAAAAACCACCGCTACCAGCGGTGGTTTGTTTGCC
GGATCAAGAGCTACCAACTCTTTTTCCGAAGGTAACTGGCTTCAGCAGAGCGCAGATACCAAATACTGTT
CTTCTAGTGTAGCCGTAGTTAGGCCACCACTTCAAGAACTCTGTAGCACCGCCTACATACCTCGCTCTGC
TAATCCTGTTACCAGTGGCTGCTGCCAGTGGCGATAAGTCGTGTCTTACCGGGTTGGACTCAAGACGATA
GTTACCGGATAAGGCGCAGCGGTCGGGCTGAACGGGGGGTTCGTGCACACAGCCCAGCTTGGAGCGAACG
ACCTACACCGAACTGAGATACCTACAGCGTGAGCTATGAGAAAGCGCCACGCTTCCCGAAGGGAGAAAGG
CGGACAGGTATCCGGTAAGCGGCAGGGTCGGAACAGGAGAGCGCACGAGGGAGCTTCCAGGGGGAAACGC
CTGGTATCTTTATAGTCCTGTCGGGTTTCGCCACCTCTGACTTGAGCGTCGATTTTTGTGATGCTCGTCA
GGGGGGCGGAGCCTATGGAAAAACGCCAGCAACGCGGCCTTTTTACGGTTCCTGGCCTTTTGCTGGCCTT
TTGCTCACATGTTCTTTCCTGCGTTATCCCCTGATTCTGTGGATAACCGTATTACCGCCTTTGAGTGAGC
TGATACCGCTCGCCGCAGCCGAACGACCGAGCGCAGCGAGTCAGTGAGCGAGGAAGCGGAAGAGCGCCCA
ATACGCAAACCGCCTCTCCCCGCGCGTTGGCCGATTCATTAATGCAGCTGGCACGACAGGTTTCCCGACT
GGAAAGCGGGCAGTGAGCGCAACGCAATTAATGTGAGTTAGCTCACTCATTAGGCACCCCAGGCTTTACA
CTTTATGCTTCCGGCTCGTATGTTGTGTGGAATTGTGAGCGGATAACAATTTCACACAGGAAACAGCTAT
GACCATGATTACGCCAAGCTCTAGCTAGAGGTCGACCAATTCTCATGTTTGACAGCTTATCATCGCAGAT
CCGGGCAACGTTGTTGCCATTGCTGCAGGCGCAGAACTGGTAGGTATGGAAGATCTATACATTGAATCAA
TATTGGCAATTAGCCATATTAGTCATTGGTTATATAGCATAAATCAATATTGGCTATTGGCCATTGCATA
CGTTGTATCTATATCATAATATGTACATTTATATTGGCTCATGTCCAATATGACCGCCATGTTGACATTG
ATTATTGACTAGTTATTAATAGTAATCAATTACGGGGTCATTAGTTCATAGCCCATATATGGAGTTCCGC
GTTACATAACTTACGGTAAATGGCCCGCCTGGCTGACCGCCCAACGACCCCCGCCCATTGACGTCAATAA
TGACGTATGTTCCCATAGTAACGCCAATAGGGACTTTCCATTGACGTCAATGGGTGGAGTATTTACGGTA
AACTGCCCACTTGGCAGTACATCAAGTGTATCATATGCCAAGTCCGCCCCCTATTGACGTCAATGACGGT
AAATGGCCCGCCTGGCATTATGCCCAGTACATGACCTTACGGGACTTTCCTACTTGGCAGTACATCTACG
TATTAGTCATCGCTATTACCATGGTGATGCGGTTTTGGCAGTACACCAATGGGCGTGGATAGCGGTTTGA
CTCACGGGGATTTCCAAGTCTCCACCCCATTGACGTCAATGGGAGTTTGTTTTGGCACCAAAATCAACGG
GACTTTCCAAAATGTCGTAATAACCCCGCCCCGTTGACGCAAATGGGCGGTAGGCGTGTACGGTGGGAGG
TCTATATAAGCAGAGCTCGTTTAGTGAACCGTCAGATCCTCACTCTCTTCCGCATCGCTGTCTGCGAGGG
CCAGCTGTTGGGCTCGCGGTTGAGGACAAACTCTTCGCGGTCTTTCCAGTACTCTTGGATCGGAAACCCG
TCGGCCTCCGAACGGTACTCCGCCACCGAGGGACCTGAGCGAGTCCGCATCGACCGGATCGGAAAACCTC
TCGAGAAAGGCGTCTAACCAGTCACAGTCGCAAGGTAGGCTGAGCACCGTGGCGGGCGGCAGCGGGTGGC
GGTCGGGGTTGTTTCTGGCGGAGGTGCTGCTGATGATGTAATTAAAGTAGGCGGTCTTGAGACGGCGGAT
GGTCGAGGTGAGGTGTGGCAGGCTTGAGATCCAGCTGTTGGGGTGAGTACTCCCTCTCAAAAGCGGGCAT
TACTTCTGCGCTAAGATTGTCAGTTTCCAAAAACGAGGAGGATTTGATATTCACCTGGCCCGATCTGGCC
ATACACTTGAGTGACAATGACATCCACTTTGCCTTTCTCTCCACAGGTGTCCACTCCCAGGTCCAAGTTT
AAACT
Features (pLannotate 1.2.2; 20 found; start..end, strand, type, name):
    118..693     +  CDS            Cd4 (fragment): CD4_RAT - Experimental evidence at protein level: Swiss-Prot protein existence level 1. Integral membrane glycoprotein that plays an essential role in the immune response and serves multiple functions in responses against both external and internal offenses. In T-cells, functions primarily as a coreceptor for MHC class II molecule:peptide complex. The antigens presented by class II peptides are derived from extracellular proteins while class I peptides are derived from cytosolic proteins. Interacts simultaneously with the T-cell receptor (TCR) and the MHC class II presented by antigen presenti
    730..897     +  CDS            COMP (fragment): COMP_HUMAN - Experimental evidence at protein level: Swiss-Prot protein existence level 1. May play a role in the structural integrity of cartilage via its interaction with other extracellular matrix proteins such as the collagens and fibronectin. Can mediate the interaction of chondrocytes with the cartilage extracellular matrix through interaction with cell surface integrin receptors. Could play a role in the pathogenesis of osteoarthritis. Potent suppressor of apoptosis in both primary chondrocytes and transformed cells. Suppresses apoptosis by blocking the activation of caspase-3 and by in
    905..1694    +  CDS            bla(M) (fragment): β-lactamase lacking the signal sequence; bla(M); allows cytosolic expression of β-lactamase
   1730..1785    +  polyA_signal   β-globin poly(A) signal: rabbit β-globin polyadenylation signal (Gil and Proudfoot, 1987)
   2299..3980    -  rep_origin     oriP (fragment): Epstein-Barr virus oriP replication origin (Yates et al., 2000)
   4107..4211    +  promoter       AmpR promoter: bla
   4212..5072    +  CDS            AmpR: β-lactamase; bla; confers resistance to ampicillin, carbenicillin, and related antibiotics
   5243..5831    +  rep_origin     ori: high-copy-number ColE1/pMB1/pBR322/pUC origin of replication
   6014..6106    +  CDS            lacI (fragment): lac repressor; lacI; The lac repressor binds to the lac operator to inhibit transcription in E. coli. This inhibition can be relieved by adding lactose or isopropyl-β-D-thiogalactopyranoside (IPTG).
   6119..6140    +  protein_bind   CAP binding site: CAP binding activates transcription in the presence of cAMP. E. coli catabolite activator protein
   6155..6185    +  promoter       lac promoter: promoter for the E. coli lac operon
   6193..6209    +  protein_bind   lac operator: The lac repressor binds to the lac operator to inhibit transcription in E. coli. This inhibition can be relieved by adding lactose or isopropyl-β-D-thiogalactopyranoside (IPTG). lac repressor encoded by lacI
   6279..6295    +  promoter       tet promoter (fragment): E. coli promoter for tetracycline efflux protein gene
   6305..6330    -  CDS            bla(M) (fragment): β-lactamase lacking the signal sequence; bla(M); allows cytosolic expression of β-lactamase
   6504..6883    +  enhancer       CMV enhancer: human cytomegalovirus immediate early enhancer
   6885..7084    +  promoter       CMV promoter: human cytomegalovirus (CMV) immediate early promoter
   7152..7190    +  misc_feature   Ad SA (fragment): adenovirus major late transcript splice acceptor (Friedrich and Soriano, 1991)
   7223..7432    -  CDS            PTP (fragment): TERM_ADE02 - Experimental evidence at protein level: Swiss-Prot protein existence level 1. Protein covalently bound to the viral DNA that acts as a primer for viral genomic replication by DNA strand displacement. Assembles on the viral origin of replication in an initiation complex with viral polymerase, DBP, host NFIA and host POU2F1/OCT1. During initiation, the polymerase covalently couples the first dCTP with Ser- 580 of pTP. The terminal protein stimulates the template activity over 20 fold compared to protein-free templates. Neo-synthesized viral genomes are linked to two preterminal prot
   7463..7552    +  intron         chimeric intron (fragment): chimera between introns from adenovirus and immunoglobulin heavy chain genes
   7571..7617    +  CDS            IgH signal sequence (fragment): signal sequence from the mouse immunoglobulin heavy chain variable region
