[The description below was written by a language model from this plasmid's Addgene catalogue record and pLannotate feature annotations shown in this document.]
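Description:
CD4d3+4-blac is an empty mammalian expression backbone (listed backbone pEMCS, partly derived from pTT3) designed for producing secreted, pentameric "prey" versions of extracellular protein domains. A CMV enhancer/promoter drives transcription through adenovirus-derived leader and intron sequences; the short adenoviral "PTP" hit on the opposite strand most likely reflects this leader region rather than a real coding element. A fragment resembling a mouse immunoglobulin heavy chain signal sequence is also annotated just upstream of the tag cassette. An ectodomain of interest cloned into the vector becomes fused at its C terminus to three modules in series: domains 3 and 4 of rat Cd4, the pentamerisation coiled-coil of cartilage oligomeric matrix protein (described as rat by the depositor, although the annotation tool matched the human homologue), and a β-lactamase lacking its own signal sequence. A rabbit β-globin polyadenylation signal terminates the transcript.

The modules work together: the Cd4 domains provide a common antibody-recognisable tag, COMP assembles the fusion into pentamers to raise binding avidity, and β-lactamase acts as an enzymatic reporter for detecting bound protein. This suits the associated work on large-scale screening for low-affinity extracellular protein interactions. An Epstein-Barr virus oriP fragment allows episomal maintenance in cells expressing EBNA1, which the plasmid does not itself encode according to the feature table. In E. coli the plasmid is propagated through a high-copy ColE1/pUC origin and selected with ampicillin via a separate, full-length AmpR gene; residual lac promoter/operator elements are cloning-vector remnants. The depositor's full sequence is 7,635 nt, larger than the catalogued 6,000 bp backbone size. A single silent mismatch in the COMP region was noted on resequencing and is not expected to affect expression.
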