Addgene plasmid #32403: CD4d3+4-blac
Purpose: (Empty Backbone)
Depositing lab: Gavin Wright. Depositing organization: Wellcome Sanger Institute. Publication: Large-scale screening for novel low-affinity extracellular protein interactions. Bushell KM, Sollner C, Schuster-Boeckler B, Bateman A, Wright GJ. Genome Res. 2008 Apr;18(4):622-30. Epub 2008 Feb 22. 10.1101/gr.7187808 PubMed 18296487.
Backbone
  Vector backbone: pEMCS
  Backbone manufacturer: Mark Bushell
  Backbone size (bp): 6000
  Vector type: Mammalian Expression
  Promoter: CMV promoter
  Tag / fusion protein: ratCd4d3+4 (C terminal on insert); pentamerization domain of rat cartilaginous oligomeric matrix protein (COMP) (C terminal on insert); beta-lactamase (C terminal on insert)
Growth in bacteria
  Bacterial resistance: Ampicillin, 100 μg/mL
  Growth temperature: 37°C
  Growth strain: DH5alpha
  Copy number: Unknown
Resource information
  A portion of this plasmid was derived from a plasmid made by: pTT3 was obtained from Yves Durocher, National Research Council of Canada-Biotechnology Research Institute
Terms and licenses: Academic/Nonprofit Terms; Industry Terms: Not Available to Industry
Depositor comments: Please note that Addgene's sequencing result with the rCD4-F primer found a single nucleotide mismatch at bp# 858, when compared to the full plasmid sequence provided by the depositing scientist. According to the depositing scientist, this is a silent mutation in the COMP domain of the protein and should not affect protein expression.
How to cite: CD4d3+4-blac was a gift from Gavin Wright (Addgene plasmid # 32403 ; http://n2t.net/addgene:32403 ; RRID:Addgene_32403)
