>Addgene plasmid #32403 | CD4d3+4-blac | addgene partial sequence | sequence record 39931 | LNCX 5'-AGCTCGTTTAGTGAACCGTCAGATC-3'
GCTGTCTGCGAGGGCCAGCTGTTGGGCTCGCGGTTGAGGACAAACTCTTCGCGGTCTTTCCAGTACTCTT
GGATCGGAAACCCGTCGGCCTCCGAACGGTACTCCGCCACCGAGGGACCTGAGCGAGTCCGCATCGACCG
GATCGGAAAACCTCTCGAGAAAGGCGTCTAACCAGTCACAGTCGCAAGGTAGGCTGAGCACCGTGGCGGG
CGGCAGCGGGTGGCGGTCGGGGTTGTTTCTGGCGGAGGTGCTGCTGATGATGTAATTAAAGTAGGCGGTC
TTGAGACGGCGGATGGTCGAGGTGAGGTGTGGCAGGCTTGAGATCCAGCTGTTGGGGTGAGTACTCCCTC
TCAAAAGCGGGCATTACTTCTGCGCTAAGATTGTCAGTTTCCAAAAACGAGGAGGATTTGATATTCACCT
GGCCCGATCTGGCCATACACTTGAGTGACAATGACATCCACTTTGCCTTTCTCTCCACAGGTGTCCACTC
CCAGGTCCAAGTTTAAACTGCGGCCGCTCCGGCTAGCGATAAGCTTGACTCAGATCCCCATCCGCTCAAG
CAGGCCACCATGTGCCGAGGCTTCTCTTTCAGGCACTTGCTGCCGCTGCTGCTCCTGCAGCTGTCAAAAC
TCCTAGTTGTCACCCAAGGGTCGACATCCATCACGGCCTATAAGA
