>Addgene plasmid #32403 | CD4d3+4-blac | addgene partial sequence | sequence record 39932 | rCD4-F 5'-AGTTTGCTGGTTCTGGCAAC-3'
CTGTATCAGGAAGTGAACCTGGTGGTGATGAAAGTGACTCAGCCCGACAGCAACACTTTGACCTGTGAGG
TGATGGGACCCACCTCACCCAAGATGAGACTGATCTTGAAGCAGGAGAATCAGGAGGCCAGGGTCTCCAG
GCAGGAGAAAGTGATTCAAGTGCAGGCCCCTGAAGCAGGGGTGTGGCAATGTCTACTGAGTGAAGGTGAA
GAGGTCAAGATGGACTCCAAGATCCAGGTTTTATCCAAAGGGTTGAATTCCGGCGGCGGCTCCGGAGGCG
GTACCGGTGGCGGCGACCTAGCCCCACAGATGCTTCGAGAACTCCAGGAGACTAATGCGGCGCTGCAAGA
CGTGAGAGAGCTCTTGCGACAGCAGGTCAAGGAGATCACCTTCCTGAAGAATACGGTGATGGAATGTGAC
GCTTGCGGTCTAGACAGAAACCTGCCTCCACTAGCACCTCTGGGCCCACACCCAGAAACGCTGGTGAAAG
TAAAAGATGCTGAAGATCAGTTGGGTGCACGAGTGGGTTACATCGAACTGGATCTCAACAGCGGTAAGAT
CCTTGAGAGTTTTCGCCCCGAAGAACGTTTTCCAATGATGAGCACTTTTAAAGTTCTGCTATGTGGCGCG
GTATTATCCCGTATTGACGCCGGGCAAGAGCAACTCGGTCGCCGCATACACTATTCTCAGAATGACTTGG
TTGAGTACTCACCAGTCACAGAA
